Addgene plasmid #222216: pET29a-DDX53-Q249A
Purpose: Express DDX53 mutant Q249A protein in bacteria
Depositing lab: Yuliang Wu. Depositing organization: University of Saskatchewan.
Backbone
  Vector backbone: pET-29a
  Backbone manufacturer: Novagen
  Backbone size w/o insert (bp): 5371
  Total vector size (bp): 7270
  Vector type: Bacterial Expression
Growth in bacteria
  Bacterial resistance: Kanamycin, 50 μg/mL
  Growth temperature: 37°C
  Growth strain: DH5alpha
  Copy number: High Copy
Gene/Insert
  Gene/Insert name: DDX53_Q249A (alt name: CAGE)
  Species: H. sapiens (human)
  Insert size (bp): 1900
  Mutation: K272A
  Entrez Gene: DDX53 (a.k.a. CAGE, CT26)
  Promoter: T7
  Tag / fusion protein: His Tag (C terminal on backbone)
  Cloning method: Restriction Enzyme; 5′ cloning site NdeI (not destroyed); 3′ cloning site XhoI (not destroyed)
  Sequencing primers: 5′ T7 promoter; 3′ T7 terminator
Terms and licenses: Academic/Nonprofit Terms; Industry Terms: Not Available to Industry
How to cite: pET29a-DDX53-Q249A was a gift from Yuliang Wu (Addgene plasmid # 222216 ; http://n2t.net/addgene:222216 ; RRID:Addgene_222216)
