[The description below was written by a language model from this plasmid's Addgene catalogue record and pLannotate feature annotations shown in this document.]
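Description:
pET29a-DDX53-Q249A is a bacterial expression plasmid built on the Novagen pET-29a backbone for producing a mutant form of human DDX53 (also known as CAGE or CT26) in E. coli. The DDX53 coding sequence, about 1.9 kb, was inserted between the NdeI and XhoI sites, both of which are retained. This places it downstream of the T7 promoter, a lac operator and the T7 gene 10 ribosome binding site, and in frame with the backbone's C-terminal His tag, followed by the T7 terminator. Transcription therefore depends on T7 RNA polymerase supplied by the host. The plasmid-borne lacI gene provides lac repressor, which binds the operator and keeps expression off until it is induced with IPTG. The His tag allows the recombinant protein to be purified by metal affinity.

The plasmid is selected with kanamycin through the aph(3')-Ia gene. It replicates from a pBR322/ColE1-type origin accompanied by rop and the bom region. An f1 origin is also present. The short TcR, AmpR promoter and SET1 fragments in the annotation are most likely backbone remnants or partial matches rather than functional elements.

The record contains two discrepancies. The plasmid name, insert name and stated purpose all specify a Q249A substitution, but the mutation field lists K272A, so the actual change should be confirmed against the sequence. The catalogue also gives a total size of 7,270 bp, whereas the sequenced record is 7,127 nt. The stated use is bacterial expression of the mutant DDX53 protein, and the record gives no detail on what the mutation does or on downstream applications.
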