Features (pLannotate 1.2.2; 19 found; start..end, strand, type, name):
     26..73      -  terminator     T7 terminator: transcription terminator for bacteriophage T7 RNA polymerase
     81..130     -  CDS            SET1 (fragment): solubility-enhancement tag derived from T7 phage gene 10B
    140..157     -  CDS            9xHis (fragment): 9xHis affinity tag
    164..2056    -  CDS            DDX53: DDX53_HUMAN - Also known as CAGE. Experimental evidence at protein level: Swiss-Prot protein existence level 1. From Homo sapiens (Human).
   2064..2086    -  RBS            RBS: efficient ribosome binding site from bacteriophage T7 gene 10 (Olins and Rangwala, 1989)
   2101..2125    -  protein_bind   lac operator: The lac repressor binds to the lac operator to inhibit transcription in E. coli. This inhibition can be relieved by adding lactose or isopropyl-β-D-thiogalactopyranoside (IPTG). lac repressor encoded by lacI
   2126..2144    -  promoter       T7 promoter: promoter for bacteriophage T7 RNA polymerase
   2170..2449    +  CDS            TcR (fragment): tetracycline efflux protein; tet; confers resistance to tetracycline
   2457..2534    +  promoter       lacI promoter: lacI
   2535..3617    +  CDS            lacI: lac repressor; lacI; The lac repressor binds to the lac operator to inhibit transcription in E. coli. This inhibition can be relieved by adding lactose or isopropyl-β-D-thiogalactopyranoside (IPTG).
   3630..3651    +  protein_bind   CAP binding site: CAP binding activates transcription in the presence of cAMP. E. coli catabolite activator protein
   3666..3957    +  CDS            TcR (fragment): tetracycline efflux protein; tet; confers resistance to tetracycline
   4029..4409    -  CDS            YPB1_ECOLX: Protein predicted: Swiss-Prot protein existence level 4. From Escherichia coli.
   4426..4617    +  CDS            rop: Rop protein, which maintains plasmids at low copy number; rop
   4719..4858    +  misc_feature   bom: basis of mobility region from pBR322
   5044..5632    -  rep_origin     ori: high-copy-number ColE1/pMB1/pBR322/pUC origin of replication
   5754..6569    +  CDS            KanR: aminoglycoside phosphotransferase; aph(3')-Ia; confers resistance to kanamycin in bacteria or G418 (Geneticin®) in eukaryotes
   6578..6635    -  promoter       AmpR promoter (fragment): bla
   6688..7116    -  rep_origin     f1 ori (sequence partly withheld): f1 bacteriophage origin of replication; arrow indicates direction of (+) strand synthesis
>Addgene plasmid #222216 | pET29a-DDX53-Q249A | addgene full sequence | sequence record 441427 | Addgene NGS Result
ATCCGGATATAGTTCCTCCTTTCAGCAAAAAACCCCTCAAGACCCGTTTAGAGGCCCCAAGGGGTTATGC
TAGTTATTGCTCAGCGGTGGCAGCAGCCAACTCAGCTTCCTTTCGGGCTTTGTTAGCAGCCGGATCTCAG
TGGTGGTGGTGGTGGTGCTCGAGACTTAAAAAATAAAACTCCTTACGTCTTTGTCCAGGTTCTCTTGATC
GTGTTTCTCTGTGCCTCTTTTGTTGATTTAACTTGTATTGCTCAGCCATTACTACAAGATCTTCCGGAAC
ACTCTGATTTGCTCTGTCCAGAATTTTAATCAATTCACCGGCCATTTTCGAATCTCTCTGAGTGATGAGG
GTAACTGATGTGCCAGTCTTTCCTGTCCGTCCAATGTACCCTACTCTGTGTACATATACGTCAATATTCC
TTGGGAAATCATAATTATATACATGTGTGACATCATTAAGATCAAGACCTCGGGATACTATATCAGTTGT
AATCAGTATCTTTATGTTTCCGCTTTTAAAGTCCTCTACTGCTCGCTCTTGATCACTCTGTTCACTGTTG
CCATGTAATGATTCTGCAGATATGCCTTGGATATTGAAGTCGCTTGACAAGTCATCAGCAATATGTTTTT
GGCTGACAAACATGATGACTTTGTCGTTGGGTGACATGTTCTCTACGAATTCTTGGGTGAGAGCTCGTTT
TTCTTTTTCTGTGGTAACAATTATATTTTGCTTCACTGTATTTACAGCCACTAGATTCAGATTACCAACA
TAAACAATCATAGGATCTTTCAAATAAGAAAGTGCTAGTTGACGTACAGTATCTGGCCAAGTTGCACTTG
TCATAACAGTCTGTCGGTCTGGGCGCACATCTAATAAAATCTTCCTTATCTGGGGTTCAAATTCCATATC
CAGCATTTTATCTGCCTCATCTATAACCAAGTAGGTTATGCTTCTTAGGTTGACAGAGTTATTCATTTGT
AGGTCATTCAGCCTCCCAGGAGTTGCAATAATGATATCTACACCTTTGCTAATGTCTTCTATTTGTCCAT
TTCTGTTTCTACCACCATATATGCAAATGCTTTTGAGACCTTTATATGAATACTTTGAACATTCAGCTTC
CACGTGAAGAGCCAACTCTCTAGTGGGTGTAAGGACTAGCATCCCAGGCCCATTCCTTTGCTCTCTAGAT
ATTGGTTGAGAATCAAGATGAATAAACCCAGGCATTAGATAGGACAATGTTTTCCCTGTTCCGGTTTGTG
CAACTACTATAAGATCTATTCCTTGTAGAATAATTGGCCATGCCTGTGACGCAATTGGCGTTGGCTTTAA
AATCCCTACCCTTATTATGCTTTTCAGAAGATCAGGGTATTGCTGAAAAGCGTCTTTAAACCTGCAAGTT
GGTTTTGGAATGAGACGCTTTTCACCACTTTTCAAGTCATCACACGTTATGTTGAAATTTTCCTTTCTCC
AGTTAATCACCTGCATTTCAGACATGCAGCTTGTTGCTTTGGATTCTATGTAAAAGTTTTTCTTAACTGG
TGGTAGATCTGCCCATTTTCTCTTTTCGCACTCCACGACTGCTGCCCTAATGCGATCCCAATTTGACAAT
GGCTCAGCTTCTCCAACAATGTCATTTCTGCCTAGATTTCTTCCAATAGGGGTTTGGGATGCAGCATTAT
CCACACTGGATTCTGAGTTGTAGCTTTCTTGTTTTCTAATAAGTGTTTCTATAGCCGCTTTGGCCTTTGC
TTTCATTTCCCTATTGCCAAAAATTCTGACTTTTGCTTCAGATTCCCCGTTTATGATCTGTATTTTAGTG
TTTGTCGAATGTTGTAGATCTTTTATTTTTGATCCACTGTAACCAATGACCACACCAACCATATTGTTCT
TTATTTTAAAGCAGAGTGGTGGTTCACGGGAGCCTGCTGCTCTCGGTCCCTGATGGCCGAAGGGGCCACT
CCAGCCACTGCCTCTGCTGCCCCTGACATCCCAGCTGGCCCCAAGGTCTCTTGGATTAGCCTCCGCCCTC
TTCCACTCTGGGGCCCAGTGGGACATATGTATATCTCCTTCTTAAAGTTAAACAAAATTATTTCTAGAGG
GGAATTGTTATCCGCTCACAATTCCCCTATAGTGAGTCGTATTAATTTCGCGGGATCGAGATCGATCTCG
ATCCTCTACGCCGGACGCATCGTGGCCGGCATCACCGGCGCCACAGGTGCGGTTGCTGGCGCCTATATCG
CCGACATCACCGATGGGGAAGATCGGGCTCGCCACTTCGGGCTCATGAGCGCTTGTTTCGGCGTGGGTAT
GGTGGCAGGCCCCGTGGCCGGGGGACTGTTGGGCGCCATCTCCTTGCATGCACCATTCCTTGCGGCGGCG
GTGCTCAACGGCCTCAACCTACTACTGGGCTGCTTCCTAATGCAGGAGTCGCATAAGGGAGAGCGTCGAG
ATCCCGGACACCATCGAATGGCGCAAAACCTTTCGCGGTATGGCATGATAGCGCCCGGAAGAGAGTCAAT
TCAGGGTGGTGAATGTGAAACCAGTAACGTTATACGATGTCGCAGAGTATGCCGGTGTCTCTTATCAGAC
CGTTTCCCGCGTGGTGAACCAGGCCAGCCACGTTTCTGCGAAAACGCGGGAAAAAGTGGAAGCGGCGATG
GCGGAGCTGAATTACATTCCCAACCGCGTGGCACAACAACTGGCGGGCAAACAGTCGTTGCTGATTGGCG
TTGCCACCTCCAGTCTGGCCCTGCACGCGCCGTCGCAAATTGTCGCGGCGATTAAATCTCGCGCCGATCA
ACTGGGTGCCAGCGTGGTGGTGTCGATGGTAGAACGAAGCGGCGTCGAAGCCTGTAAAGCGGCGGTGCAC
AATCTTCTCGCGCAACGCGTCAGTGGGCTGATCATTAACTATCCGCTGGATGACCAGGATGCCATTGCTG
TGGAAGCTGCCTGCACTAATGTTCCGGCGTTATTTCTTGATGTCTCTGACCAGACACCCATCAACAGTAT
TATTTTCTCCCATGAAGACGGTACGCGACTGGGCGTGGAGCATCTGGTTGCATTGGGTCACCAGCAAATC
GCGCTGTTAGCGGGCCCATTAAGTTCTGTCTCGGCGCGTCTGCGTCTGGCTGGCTGGCATAAATATCTCA
CTCGCAATCAAATTCAGCCGATAGCGGAACGGGAAGGCGACTGGAGTGCCATGTCCGGTTTTCAACAAAC
CATGCAAATGCTGAATGAGGGCATCGTTCCCACTGCGATGCTGGTTGCCAACGATCAGATGGCGCTGGGC
GCAATGCGCGCCATTACCGAGTCCGGGCTGCGCGTTGGTGCGGACATCTCGGTAGTGGGATACGACGATA
CCGAAGACAGCTCATGTTATATCCCGCCGTTAACCACCATCAAACAGGATTTTCGCCTGCTGGGGCAAAC
CAGCGTGGACCGCTTGCTGCAACTCTCTCAGGGCCAGGCGGTGAAGGGCAATCAGCTGTTGCCCGTCTCA
CTGGTGAAAAGAAAAACCACCCTGGCGCCCAATACGCAAACCGCCTCTCCCCGCGCGTTGGCCGATTCAT
TAATGCAGCTGGCACGACAGGTTTCCCGACTGGAAAGCGGGCAGTGAGCGCAACGCAATTAATGTAAGTT
AGCTCACTCATTAGGCACCGGGATCTCGACCGATGCCCTTGAGAGCCTTCAACCCAGTCAGCTCCTTCCG
GTGGGCGCGGGGCATGACTATCGTCGCCGCACTTATGACTGTCTTCTTTATCATGCAACTCGTAGGACAG
GTGCCGGCAGCGCTCTGGGTCATTTTCGGCGAGGACCGCTTTCGCTGGAGCGCGACGATGATCGGCCTGT
CGCTTGCGGTATTCGGAATCTTGCACGCCCTCGCTCAAGCCTTCGTCACTGGTCCCGCCACCAAACGTTT
CGGCGAGAAGCAGGCCATTATCGCCGGCATGGCGGCCCCACGGGTGCGCATGATCGTGCTCCTGTCGTTG
AGGACCCGGCTAGGCTGGCGGGGTTGCCTTACTGGTTAGCAGAATGAATCACCGATACGCGAGCGAACGT
GAAGCGACTGCTGCTGCAAAACGTCTGCGACCTGAGCAACAACATGAATGGTCTTCGGTTTCCGTGTTTC
GTAAAGTCTGGAAACGCGGAAGTCAGCGCCCTGCACCATTATGTTCCGGATCTGCATCGCAGGATGCTGC
TGGCTACCCTGTGGAACACCTACATCTGTATTAACGAAGCGCTGGCATTGACCCTGAGTGATTTTTCTCT
GGTCCCGCCGCATCCATACCGCCAGTTGTTTACCCTCACAACGTTCCAGTAACCGGGCATGTTCATCATC
AGTAACCCGTATCGTGAGCATCCTCTCTCGTTTCATCGGTATCATTACCCCCATGAACAGAAATCCCCCT
TACACGGAGGCATCAGTGACCAAACAGGAAAAAACCGCCCTTAACATGGCCCGCTTTATCAGAAGCCAGA
CATTAACGCTTCTGGAGAAACTCAACGAGCTGGACGCGGATGAACAGGCAGACATCTGTGAATCGCTTCA
CGACCACGCTGATGAGCTTTACCGCAGCTGCCTCGCGCGTTTCGGTGATGACGGTGAAAACCTCTGACAC
ATGCAGCTCCCGGAGACGGTCACAGCTTGTCTGTAAGCGGATGCCGGGAGCAGACAAGCCCGTCAGGGCG
CGTCAGCGGGTGTTGGCGGGTGTCGGGGCGCAGCCATGACCCAGTCACGTAGCGATAGCGGAGTGTATAC
TGGCTTAACTATGCGGCATCAGAGCAGATTGTACTGAGAGTGCACCATTGCGGTGTGAAATACCGCACAG
ATGCGTAAGGAGAAAATACCGCATCAGGCGCTCTTCCGCTTCCTCGCTCACTGACTCGCTGCGCTCGGTC
GTTCGGCTGCGGCGAGCGGTATCAGCTCACTCAAAGGCGGTAATACGGTTATCCACAGAATCAGGGGATA
ACGCAGGAAAGAACATGTGAGCAAAAGGCCAGCAAAAGGCCAGGAACCGTAAAAAGGCCGCGTTGCTGGC
GTTTTTCCATAGGCTCCGCCCCCCTGACGAGCATCACAAAAATCGACGCTCAAGTCAGAGGTGGCGAAAC
CCGACAGGACTATAAAGATACCAGGCGTTTCCCCCTGGAAGCTCCCTCGTGCGCTCTCCTGTTCCGACCC
TGCCGCTTACCGGATACCTGTCCGCCTTTCTCCCTTCGGGAAGCGTGGCGCTTTCTCATAGCTCACGCTG
TAGGTATCTCAGTTCGGTGTAGGTCGTTCGCTCCAAGCTGGGCTGTGTGCACGAACCCCCCGTTCAGCCC
GACCGCTGCGCCTTATCCGGTAACTATCGTCTTGAGTCCAACCCGGTAAGACACGACTTATCGCCACTGG
CAGCAGCCACTGGTAACAGGATTAGCAGAGCGAGGTATGTAGGCGGTGCTACAGAGTTCTTGAAGTGGTG
GCCTAACTACGGCTACACTAGAAGGACAGTATTTGGTATCTGCGCTCTGCTGAAGCCAGTTACCTTCGGA
AAAAGAGTTGGTAGCTCTTGATCCGGCAAACAAACCACCGCTGGTAGCGGTGGTTTTTTTGTTTGCAAGC
AGCAGATTACGCGCAGAAAAAAAGGATCTCAAGAAGATCCTTTGATCTTTTCTACGGGGTCTGACGCTCA
GTGGAACGAAAACTCACGTTAAGGGATTTTGGTCATGAACAATAAAACTGTCTGCTTACATAAACAGTAA
TACAAGGGGTGTTATGAGCCATATTCAACGGGAAACGTCTTGCTCTAGGCCGCGATTAAATTCCAACATG
GATGCTGATTTATATGGGTATAAATGGGCTCGCGATAATGTCGGGCAATCAGGTGCGACAATCTATCGAT
TGTATGGGAAGCCCGATGCGCCAGAGTTGTTTCTGAAACATGGCAAAGGTAGCGTTGCCAATGATGTTAC
AGATGAGATGGTCAGACTAAACTGGCTGACGGAATTTATGCCTCTTCCGACCATCAAGCATTTTATCCGT
ACTCCTGATGATGCATGGTTACTCACCACTGCGATCCCCGGGAAAACAGCATTCCAGGTATTAGAAGAAT
ATCCTGATTCAGGTGAAAATATTGTTGATGCGCTGGCAGTGTTCCTGCGCCGGTTGCATTCGATTCCTGT
TTGTAATTGTCCTTTTAACAGCGATCGCGTATTTCGTCTCGCTCAGGCGCAATCACGAATGAATAACGGT
TTGGTTGATGCGAGTGATTTTGATGACGAGCGTAATGGCTGGCCTGTTGAACAAGTCTGGAAAGAAATGC
ATAAACTTTTGCCATTCTCACCGGATTCAGTCGTCACTCATGGTGATTTCTCACTTGATAACCTTATTTT
TGACGAGGGGAAATTAATAGGTTGTATTGATGTTGGACGAGTCGGAATCGCAGACCGATACCAGGATCTT
GCCATCCTATGGAACTGCCTCGGTGAGTTTTCTCCTTCATTACAGAAACGGCTTTTTCAAAAATATGGTA
TTGATAATCCTGATATGAATAAATTGCAGTTTCATTTGATGCTCGATGAGTTTTTCTAAGAATTAATTCA
TGAGCGGATACATATTTGAATGTATTTAGAAAAATAAACAAATAGGGGTTCCGCGCACATTTCCCCGAAA
AGTGCCACCTAAATTGTAAGCGTTAATATTTTGTTAAAATTCGCGTTAAATTTTTGTTAAATCAGCTCAT
TTTTTAACCAATAGGCCGAAATCGGCAAAATCCCTTATAAATCAAAAGAATAGACCGAGATAGGGT
[37 nt withheld, positions 6787-6823]
AAAGAACGTGGACTCCAACGTCAAAGG
[49 nt withheld, positions 6851-6899]
T
[91 nt withheld, positions 6901-6991]
G
[124 nt withheld, positions 6993-7116]
CCCATTCGCCA
